Addgene plasmid #35913: pcDNA-Wnt6
Depositing lab: Marian Waterman. Depositing organization: University of California, Irvine. Publication: A uniform human Wnt expression library reveals a shared secretory pathway and unique signaling activities. Najdi R, Proffitt K, Sprowl S, Kaur S, Yu J, Covey TM, Virshup DM, Waterman ML. Differentiation. 2012 Sep;84(2):203-13. doi: 10.1016/j.diff.2012.06.004. Epub 2012 Jul 9. PubMed 22784633.
Backbone
  Vector backbone: pcDNA3.2/V5-DEST
  Backbone manufacturer: Invitrogen
  Backbone size w/o insert (bp): 7711
  Vector type: Mammalian Expression
Growth in bacteria
  Bacterial resistance: Ampicillin, 100 μg/mL
  Growth temperature: 37°C
  Growth strain: DH5alpha
  Copy number: High Copy
Gene/Insert
  Gene/Insert name: Wnt6 (alt name: Wnt6)
  Species: H. sapiens (human)
  Insert size (bp): 1104
  Mutation: Silent Mutation G (567) --> A
  Entrez Gene: WNT6
  Promoter: CMV
  Cloning method: Restriction Enzyme
  Sequencing primers: 5′ T7-FWD; 3′ V5-Reverse
Terms and licenses: Academic/Nonprofit Terms; Industry Terms: Not Available to Industry
How to cite: pcDNA-Wnt6 was a gift from Marian Waterman (Addgene plasmid # 35913 ; http://n2t.net/addgene:35913 ; RRID:Addgene_35913)
