[The description below was written by a language model from this plasmid's Addgene catalogue record and pLannotate feature annotations shown in this document.]
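Description:
pcDNA-Wnt6 is a mammalian expression plasmid carrying the human WNT6 open reading frame in the Invitrogen pcDNA3.2/V5-DEST backbone. It is one member of a uniform library of human Wnt expression constructs. The sequence record is 6,636 nt. That is smaller than the listed empty destination vector because the Gateway selection cassette has been replaced by the insert. In bacteria the plasmid is maintained at high copy from a ColE1/pUC-type origin and selected with ampicillin through the bla gene. An f1 origin is also present, which can support single-stranded DNA production.

The WNT6 coding sequence, listed as a 1,104 bp insert with a silent G-to-A change at position 567, sits downstream of the CMV immediate early enhancer and promoter. It is flanked by attB1 and attB2 sites, consistent with a Gateway recombination product, although the catalogue lists the cloning method as restriction enzyme. A T7 promoter upstream of the insert allows in vitro transcription and serves as a sequencing primer site. A V5 epitope coding sequence lies just beyond attB2, followed by the HSV thymidine kinase polyadenylation signal. The record does not say whether the Wnt6 reading frame continues into the V5 tag or ends at its own stop codon. A separate cassette places a neomycin phosphotransferase gene under the SV40 early promoter with an SV40 poly(A) signal, which permits G418 selection of stably transfected mammalian cells. Several short annotations, such as the HIV-1 LTR, bGH poly(A), ble and lacI fragments, appear to be backbone remnants or partial matches rather than functional elements.

The construct is suited to transient or stable expression of WNT6, a secreted Frizzled ligand. Typical uses would be studying Wnt secretion and signaling activity and comparing it with the other Wnt family members.
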