Features (pLannotate 1.2.2; 23 found; start..end, strand, type, name):
     36..80      -  misc_feature   bom (fragment): basis of mobility region from pBR322
    235..614     +  enhancer       CMV enhancer: human cytomegalovirus immediate early enhancer
    615..818     +  promoter       CMV promoter: human cytomegalovirus (CMV) immediate early promoter
    814..847     +  LTR            5' LTR (truncated) (fragment): truncated 5' long terminal repeat (LTR) from HIV-1
    863..881     +  promoter       T7 promoter: promoter for bacteriophage T7 RNA polymerase
    911..935     +  protein_bind   attB1: mutant version of attB; recombination site for the Gateway® BP reaction BP Clonase™
    956..2050    +  CDS            WNT6: WNT6_HUMAN - Experimental evidence at protein level: Swiss-Prot protein existence level 1. Ligand for members of the frizzled family of seven transmembrane receptors. Probable developmental protein. May be a signaling molecule which affects the development of discrete regions of tissues. Is likely to signal over only few cell diameters. Together with CAV1 may promote chemoresistance of gastric cancer cells to DNA- damaging anthracycline drugs through the activation of the canonical Wnt receptor signaling pathway. From Homo sapiens (Human).
   2076..2100    -  protein_bind   attB2: mutant version of attB; recombination site for the Gateway® BP reaction BP Clonase™
   2126..2167    +  CDS            V5 tag: epitope tag from simian virus 5
   2251..2299    +  polyA_signal   HSV TK poly(A) signal: herpes simplex virus thymidine kinase polyadenylation signal (Cole and Stacy, 1985)
   2390..2406    -  polyA_signal   bGH poly(A) signal (fragment): bovine growth hormone polyadenylation signal
   2501..2929    +  rep_origin     f1 ori (sequence partly withheld): f1 bacteriophage origin of replication; arrow indicates direction of (+) strand synthesis
   2943..3272    +  promoter       SV40 promoter: SV40 enhancer and early promoter
   3339..4130    +  CDS            neo: KKA2_KLEPN - Also known as kan, nptII. Experimental evidence at protein level: Swiss-Prot protein existence level 1. Resistance to kanamycin, neomycin, paromomycin, ribostamycin, butirosin and gentamicin B. From Klebsiella pneumoniae.
   4156..4314    +  CDS            ble (fragment): BLE_KLEPN - Experimental evidence at protein level: Swiss-Prot protein existence level 1. Binding protein with a strong affinity to the bleomycin family of antibiotics. Binds to CL990; an antimitotic-antibiotic compound. From Klebsiella pneumoniae.
   4309..4430    +  polyA_signal   SV40 poly(A) signal: SV40 polyadenylation signal
   4503..4519    -  protein_bind   lac operator: The lac repressor binds to the lac operator to inhibit transcription in E. coli. This inhibition can be relieved by adding lactose or isopropyl-β-D-thiogalactopyranoside (IPTG). lac repressor encoded by lacI
   4527..4557    -  promoter       lac promoter: promoter for the E. coli lac operon
   4572..4593    -  protein_bind   CAP binding site: CAP binding activates transcription in the presence of cAMP. E. coli catabolite activator protein
   4606..4698    -  CDS            lacI (fragment): lac repressor; lacI; The lac repressor binds to the lac operator to inhibit transcription in E. coli. This inhibition can be relieved by adding lactose or isopropyl-β-D-thiogalactopyranoside (IPTG).
   4881..5469    -  rep_origin     ori: high-copy-number ColE1/pMB1/pBR322/pUC origin of replication
   5640..6500    -  CDS            AmpR: β-lactamase; bla; confers resistance to ampicillin, carbenicillin, and related antibiotics
   6501..6605    -  promoter       AmpR promoter: bla
>Addgene plasmid #35913 | pcDNA-Wnt6 | depositor full sequence | sequence record 44179 | pcDNA-Wnt6 sequence 6636 bps
GACGGATCGGGAGATCTCCCGATCCCCTATGGTCGACTCTCAGTACAATCTGCTCTGATGCCGCATAGTT
AAGCCAGTATCTGCTCCCTGCTTGTGTGTTGGAGGTCGCTGAGTAGTGCGCGAGCAAAATTTAAGCTACA
ACAAGGCAAGGCTTGACCGACAATTGCATGAAGAATCTGCTTAGGGTTAGGCGTTTTGCGCTGCTTCGCG
ATGTACGGGCCAGATATACGCGTTGACATTGATTATTGACTAGTTATTAATAGTAATCAATTACGGGGTC
ATTAGTTCATAGCCCATATATGGAGTTCCGCGTTACATAACTTACGGTAAATGGCCCGCCTGGCTGACCG
CCCAACGACCCCCGCCCATTGACGTCAATAATGACGTATGTTCCCATAGTAACGCCAATAGGGACTTTCC
ATTGACGTCAATGGGTGGACTATTTACGGTAAACTGCCCACTTGGCAGTACATCAAGTGTATCATATGCC
AAGTACGCCCCCTATTGACGTCAATGACGGTAAATGGCCCGCCTGGCATTATGCCCAGTACATGACCTTA
TGGGACTTTCCTACTTGGCAGTACATCTACGTATTAGTCATCGCTATTACCATGGTGATGCGGTTTTGGC
AGTACATCAATGGGCGTGGATAGCGGTTTGACTCACGGGGATTTCCAAGTCTCCACCCCATTGACGTCAA
TGGGAGTTTGTTTTGGCACCAAAATCAACGGGACTTTCCAAAATGTCGTAACAACTCCGCCCCATTGACG
CAAATGGGCGGTAGGCGTGTACGGTGGGAGGTCTATATAAGCAGAGCTCTCTGGCTAACTAGAGAACCCA
CTGCTTACTGGCTTATCGAAATTAATACGACTCACTATAGGGAGACCCAAGCTGGCTAGTTAAGCTATCA
ACAAGTTTGTACAAAAAAGCAGGCTCCGCGGCCGCCCCCTTCACCATGCTGCCGCCCTTACCCTCCCGCC
TCGGGCTGCTGCTGCTGCTGCTCCTGTGCCCGGCGCACGTCGGCGGACTGTGGTGGGCTGTGGGCAGCCC
CTTGGTTATGGACCCTACCAGCATCTGCAGGAAGGCACGGCGGCTGGCCGGGCGGCAGGCCGAGTTGTGC
CAGGCTGAGCCGGAAGTGGTGGCAGAGCTAGCTCGGGGCGCCCGGCTCGGGGTGCGAGAGTGCCAGTTCC
AGTTCCGCTTCCGCCGCTGGAATTGCTCCAGCCACAGCAAGGCCTTTGGACGCATCCTGCAACAGGACAT
TCGGGAGACGGCCTTCGTGTTCGCCATCACTGCGGCCGGCGCCAGCCACGCCGTCACGCAGGCCTGTTCT
ATGGGCGAGCTGCTGCAGTGCGGCTGCCAGGCGCCCCGCGGGCGGGCCCCTCCCCGGCCCTCCGGCCTGC
CCGGCACCCCCGGACCCCCTGGCCCCGCGGGCTCCCCGGAAGGCAGCGCCGCCTGGGAGTGGGGAGGCTG
CGGCGACGACGTGGACTTCGGGGACGAGAAGTCGAGGCTCTTTATGGACGCACGGCACAAGCGGGGACGC
GGAGACATCCGCGCGTTGGTGCAACTGCACAACAACGAGGCGGGCAGGCTGGCCGTGCGGAGCCACACGC
GCACCGAGTGCAAATGCCACGGGCTGTCGGGATCATGCGCGCTGCGCACCTGCTGGCAGAAGCTGCCTCC
ATTTCGCGAGGTGGGCGCGCGGCTGCTGGAGCGCTTCCACGGCGCCTCACGCGTCATGGGCACCAACGAC
GGCAAGGCCCTGCTGCCCGCCGTCCGCACGCTCAAGCCGCCGGGCCGAGCGGACCTCCTCTACGCCGCCG
ATTCGCCCGACTTCTGCGCCCCCAACCGACGCACCGGCTCCCCCGGCACGCGCGGTCGCGCCTGCAATAG
CAGCGCCCCGGACCTCAGCGGCTGCGACCTGCTGTGCTGCGGCCGCGGGCACCGCCAGGAGAGCGTGCAG
CTCGAAGAGAACTGCCTGTGCCGCTTCCACTGGTGCTGCGTAGTACAGTGCCACCGCTGCCGTGTGCGCA
AGGAGCTCAGCCTCTGCCTGTGAATTCTGAAGGGTGGGCGCGCCGACCCAGCTTTCTTGTACAAAGTGGT
TGATCTAGAGGGCCCGCGGTTCGAAGGTAAGCCTATCCCTAACCCTCTCCTCGGTCTCGATTCTACGCGT
ACCGGTTAGTAATGAGTTTAAACGGGGGAGGCTAACTGAAACACGGAAGGAGACAATACCGGAAGGAACC
CGCGCTATGACGGCAATAAAAAGACAGAATAAAACGCACGGGTGTTGGGTCGTTTGTTCATAAACGCGGG
GTTCGGTCCCAGGGCTGGCACTCTGTCGATACCCCACCGAGACCCCATTGGGGCCAATACGCCCGCGTTT
CTTCCTTTTCCCCACCCCACCCCCCAAGTTCGGGTGAAGGCCCAGGGCTCGCAGCCAACGTCGGGGCGGC
AGGCCCTGCCATAGCAGATCTGCGCAGCTGGGGCTCTAGGGGGTATCCCC
[124 nt withheld, positions 2501-2624]
C
[32 nt withheld, positions 2626-2657]
CA
[57 nt withheld, positions 2660-2716]
A
[49 nt withheld, positions 2718-2766]
CCTTTGACGTTGGAGTCCACGTTCTTT
[37 nt withheld, positions 2794-2830]
ACCCTATCTCGGTCTATTCTTTTGATTTATAAGGGATTTTGGGGATTTCGGCCTATTGGTTAAAAAATGA
GCTGATTTAACAAAAATTTAACGCGAATTAATTCTGTGGAATGTGTGTCAGTTAGGGTGTGGAAAGTCCC
CAGGCTCCCCAGCAGGCAGAAGTATGCAAAGCATGCATCTCAATTAGTCAGCAACCAGGTGTGGAAAGTC
CCCAGGCTCCCCAGCAGGCAGAAGTATGCAAAGCATGCATCTCAATTAGTCAGCAACCATAGTCCCGCCC
CTAACTCCGCCCATCCCGCCCCTAACTCCGCCCAGTTCCGCCCATTCTCCGCCCCATGGCTGACTAATTT
TTTTTATTTATGCAGAGGCCGAGGCCGCCTCTGCCTCTGAGCTATTCCAGAAGTAGTGAGGAGGCTTTTT
TGGAGGCCTAGGCTTTTGCAAAAAGCTCCCGGGAGCTTGTATATCCATTTTCGGATCTGATCAAGAGACA
GGATGAGGATCGTTTCGCATGATTGAACAAGATGGATTGCACGCAGGTTCTCCGGCCGCTTGGGTGGAGA
GGCTATTCGGCTATGACTGGGCACAACAGACAATCGGCTGCTCTGATGCCGCCGTGTTCCGGCTGTCAGC
GCAGGGGCGCCCGGTTCTTTTTGTCAAGACCGACCTGTCCGGTGCCCTGAATGAACTGCAGGACGAGGCA
GCGCGGCTATCGTGGCTGGCCACGACGGGCGTTCCTTGCGCAGCTGTGCTCGACGTTGTCACTGAAGCGG
GAAGGGACTGGCTGCTATTGGGCGAAGTGCCGGGGCAGGATCTCCTGTCATCTCACCTTGCTCCTGCCGA
GAAAGTATCCATCATGGCTGATGCAATGCGGCGGCTGCATACGCTTGATCCGGCTACCTGCCCATTCGAC
CACCAAGCGAAACATCGCATCGAGCGAGCACGTACTCGGATGGAAGCCGGTCTTGTCGATCAGGATGATC
TGGACGAAGAGCATCAGGGGCTCGCGCCAGCCGAACTGTTCGCCAGGCTCAAGGCGCGCATGCCCGACGG
CGAGGATCTCGTCGTGACCCATGGCGATGCCTGCTTGCCGAATATCATGGTGGAAAATGGCCGCTTTTCT
GGATTCATCGACTGTGGCCGGCTGGGTGTGGCGGACCGCTATCAGGACATAGCGTTGGCTACCCGTGATA
TTGCTGAAGAGCTTGGCGGCGAATGGGCTGACCGCTTCCTCGTGCTTTACGGTATCGCCGCTCCCGATTC
GCAGCGCATCGCCTTCTATCGCCTTCTTGACGAGTTCTTCTGAGCGGGACTCTGGGGTTCGCGAAATGAC
CGACCAAGCGACGCCCAACCTGCCATCACGAGATTTCGATTCCACCGCCGCCTTCTATGAAAGGTTGGGC
TTCGGAATCGTTTTCCGGGACGCCGGCTGGATGATCCTCCAGCGCGGGGATCTCATGCTGGAGTTCTTCG
CCCACCCCAACTTGTTTATTGCAGCTTATAATGGTTACAAATAAAGCAATAGCATCACAAATTTCACAAA
TAAAGCATTTTTTTCACTGCATTCTAGTTGTGGTTTGTCCAAACTCATCAATGTATCTTATCATGTCTGT
ATACCGTCGACCTCTAGCTAGAGCTTGGCGTAATCATGGTCATAGCTGTTTCCTGTGTGAAATTGTTATC
CGCTCACAATTCCACACAACATACGAGCCGGAAGCATAAAGTGTAAAGCCTGGGGTGCCTAATGAGTGAG
CTAACTCACATTAATTGCGTTGCGCTCACTGCCCGCTTTCCAGTCGGGAAACCTGTCGTGCCAGCTGCAT
TAATGAATCGGCCAACGCGCGGGGAGAGGCGGTTTGCGTATTGGGCGCTCTTCCGCTTCCTCGCTCACTG
ACTCGCTGCGCTCGGTCGTTCGGCTGCGGCGAGCGGTATCAGCTCACTCAAAGGCGGTAATACGGTTATC
CACAGAATCAGGGGATAACGCAGGAAAGAACATGTGAGCAAAAGGCCAGCAAAAGGCCAGGAACCGTAAA
AAGGCCGCGTTGCTGGCGTTTTTCCATAGGCTCCGCCCCCCTGACGAGCATCACAAAAATCGACGCTCAA
GTCAGAGGTGGCGAAACCCGACAGGACTATAAAGATACCAGGCGTTTCCCCCTGGAAGCTCCCTCGTGCG
CTCTCCTGTTCCGACCCTGCCGCTTACCGGATACCTGTCCGCCTTTCTCCCTTCGGGAAGCGTGGCGCTT
TCTCAATGCTCACGCTGTAGGTATCTCAGTTCGGTGTAGGTCGTTCGCTCCAAGCTGGGCTGTGTGCACG
AACCCCCCGTTCAGCCCGACCGCTGCGCCTTATCCGGTAACTATCGTCTTGAGTCCAACCCGGTAAGACA
CGACTTATCGCCACTGGCAGCAGCCACTGGTAACAGGATTAGCAGAGCGAGGTATGTAGGCGGTGCTACA
GAGTTCTTGAAGTGGTGGCCTAACTACGGCTACACTAGAAGGACAGTATTTGGTATCTGCGCTCTGCTGA
AGCCAGTTACCTTCGGAAAAAGAGTTGGTAGCTCTTGATCCGGCAAACAAACCACCGCTGGTAGCGGTGG
TTTTTTTGTTTGCAAGCAGCAGATTACGCGCAGAAAAAAAGGATCTCAAGAAGATCCTTTGATCTTTTCT
ACGGGGTCTGACGCTCAGTGGAACGAAAACTCACGTTAAGGGATTTTGGTCATGAGATTATCAAAAAGGA
TCTTCACCTAGATCCTTTTAAATTAAAAATGAAGTTTTAAATCAATCTAAAGTATATATGAGTAAACTTG
GTCTGACAGTTACCAATGCTTAATCAGTGAGGCACCTATCTCAGCGATCTGTCTATTTCGTTCATCCATA
GTTGCCTGACTCCCCGTCGTGTAGATAACTACGATACGGGAGGGCTTACCATCTGGCCCCAGTGCTGCAA
TGATACCGCGAGACCCACGCTCACCGGCTCCAGATTTATCAGCAATAAACCAGCCAGCCGGAAGGGCCGA
GCGCAGAAGTGGTCCTGCAACTTTATCCGCCTCCATCCAGTCTATTAATTGTTGCCGGGAAGCTAGAGTA
AGTAGTTCGCCAGTTAATAGTTTGCGCAACGTTGTTGCCATTGCTACAGGCATCGTGGTGTCACGCTCGT
CGTTTGGTATGGCTTCATTCAGCTCCGGTTCCCAACGATCAAGGCGAGTTACATGATCCCCCATGTTGTG
CAAAAAAGCGGTTAGCTCCTTCGGTCCTCCGATCGTTGTCAGAAGTAAGTTGGCCGCAGTGTTATCACTC
ATGGTTATGGCAGCACTGCATAATTCTCTTACTGTCATGCCATCCGTAAGATGCTTTTCTGTGACTGGTG
AGTACTCAACCAAGTCATTCTGAGAATAGTGTATGCGGCGACCGAGTTGCTCTTGCCCGGCGTCAATACG
GGATAATACCGCGCCACATAGCAGAACTTTAAAAGTGCTCATCATTGGAAAACGTTCTTCGGGGCGAAAA
CTCTCAAGGATCTTACCGCTGTTGAGATCCAGTTCGATGTAACCCACTCGTGCACCCAACTGATCTTCAG
CATCTTTTACTTTCACCAGCGTTTCTGGGTGAGCAAAAACAGGAAGGCAAAATGCCGCAAAAAAGGGAAT
AAGGGCGACACGGAAATGTTGAATACTCATACTCTTCCTTTTTCAATATTATTGAAGCATTTATCAGGGT
TATTGTCTCATGAGCGGATACATATTTGAATGTATTTAGAAAAATAAACAAATAGGGGTTCCGCGCACAT
TTCCCCGAAAAGTGCCACCTGACGTC
