>Addgene plasmid #35913 | pcDNA-Wnt6 | addgene partial sequence | sequence record 45284 | TK-pA-R 5'-ttgtctccttccgtgtttca-3'
CTAACCGGTACGCGTAGAATCGAGACCGAGGAGAGGGTTAGGGATAGGCTTACCTTCGAACCGCGGGCCC
TCTAGATCAACCACTTTGTACAAGAAAGCTGGGTCGGCGCGCCCACCCTTCAGAATTCACAGGCAGAGGC
TGAGCTCCTTGCGCACACGGCAGCGGTGGCACTGTACTACGCAGCACCAGTGGAAGCGGCACAGGCAGTT
CTCTTCGAGCTGCACGCTCTCCTGGCGGTGCCCGCGGCCGCAGCACAGCAGGTCGCAGCCGCTGAGGTCC
GGGGCGCTGCTATTGCAGGCGCGACCGCGCGTGCCGGGGGAGCCGGTGCGTCGGTTGGGGGCGCAGAAGT
CGGGCGAATCGGCGGCGTAGAGGAGGTCCGCTCGGCCCGGCGGCTTGAGCGTGCGGACGGCGGGCAGCAG
GGCCTTGCCGTCGTTGGTGCCCATGACGCGTGAGGCGCCGTGGAAGCGCTCCAGCAGCCGCGCGCCCACC
TCGCGAAATGGAGGCAGCTTCTGCCAGCAGGTGCGCAGCGCGCATGATCCCGACAGCCCGTGGCATTTGC
ACTCGGTGCGCGTGTGGCTCCGCACGGCCAGCCTGCCCGCCTCGTTGTTGTGCAGTTGCACCAACGCGCG
GATGTCTCCGCGTCCCCGCTTGTGCCGTGCGTCCATAAAGAGCCTCGACTTCTCGTCCCCGAAGTCCACG
TCGTCGCCGCAGCCTCCCCACTCCCAGGCGGCGCTGCCTTCCGGGGAGCCCGCGGGGCCAGGGGGTCCGG
GGGTGCCGGGCAGGCCGGAGGGCCGGGGAGGGGCCCGCCCGCGGGGCGCCTGGCAGCCGCAC
